>Addgene plasmid #54910 | mApple-H3.3-N-14 | depositor partial sequence | sequence record 85300 | insert sequence
GACGTCAGATCCGCTAGCGCTACCGGACTCAGATCTCGAGCTCAAGCTTCGCCACC
[408 nt withheld, positions 57-464]
GGGTCCGGAAGCGCAGGCAGTGGGGATCCACCGGTCGCCACCATGGTGAGCAAGGGCGAGGAGAATAACA
TGGCCATCATCAAGGAGTTCATGCGCTTCAAGGTGCACATGGAGGGCTCCGTGAACGGCCACGAGTTCGA
GATCGAGGGCGAGGGCGAGGGCCGCCCCTACGAGGCCTTTCAGACCGCTAAGCTGAAGGTGACCAAGGGT
GGCCCCCTGCCCTTCGCCTGGGACATCCTGTCCCCTCAGTTCATGTACGGCTCCAAGGTCTACATTAAGC
ACCCAGCCGACATCCCCGACTACTTCAAGCTGTCCTTCCCCGAGGGCTTCAGGTGGGAGCGCGTGATGAA
CTTCGAGGACGGCGGCATTATTCACGTTAACCAGGACTCCTCCCTGCAGGACGGCGTGTTCATCTACAAG
GTGAAGCTGCGCGGCACCAACTTCCCCTCCGACGGCCCCGTAATGCAGAAGAAGACCATGGGCTGGGAGG
CCTCCGAGGAGCGGATGTACCCCGAGGACGGCGCCCTGAAGAGCGAGATCAAGAAGAGGCTGAAGCTGAA
GGACGGCGGCCACTACGCCGCCGAGGTCAAGACCACCTACAAGGCCAAGAAGCCCGTGCAGCTGCCCGGC
GCCTACATCGTCGACATCAAGTTGGACATCGTGTCCCACAACGAGGACTACACCATCGTGGAACAGTACG
AACGCGCCGAGGGCCGCCACTCCACCGGCGGCATGGACGAGCTGTACAAGTAAGCGGCCGCGACTCTAGA
TCATAATCAGCCATACCACATTT
