>Addgene plasmid #54910 | mApple-H3.3-N-14 | addgene partial sequence | sequence record 97187 | CMV-F 5'-CGCAAATGGGCGGTAGGCGTG-3'
GCAGAGCTGGTTTAGTGAACCGTCAGATCCGCTAGCGCTACCGGACTCAGATCTCGAGCTCAAGCTTCGC
CACC
[408 nt withheld, positions 75-482]
GGGTCCGGAAGCGCAGGCAGTGGGGATCCACCGGTCGCCACCATGGTGAGCAAGGGCGAGGAGAATAACA
TGGCCATCATCAAGGAGTTCATGCGCTTCAAGGTGCACATGGAGGGCTCCGTGAACGGCCACGAGTTCGA
GATCGAGGGCGAGGGCGAGGGCCGCCCCTACGAGGCCTTTCAGACCGCTAAGCTGAAGGTGACCAAGGGT
GGCCCCCTGCCCTTCGCCTGGGACATCCTGTCCCCTCAGTTCATGTACGGCTCCAAGGTCTACATTAAGC
ACCCAGCCGACATCCCCGACTACTTCAAGCTGTCCTTCCCCGAGGGCTTCAGGTGGGAGCGCGTGATGAA
CTTCGAGGACGGCGGCATTATTCACGTTAACCAGGACTCCTCCCTGCA
