[The description below was written by a language model from this plasmid's Addgene catalogue record.]
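Description:
mApple-H3.3-N-14 is a mammalian expression plasmid built on the mApple-N1 backbone (about 4.75 kb without the insert), an N1-style fluorescent protein fusion vector in which the gene of interest is placed upstream of the fluorophore. It is maintained as a high-copy plasmid in E. coli under kanamycin selection. It also carries a neomycin resistance marker, so transfected mammalian cells can be selected with G418. No feature table accompanies the record, so the origin of replication and other backbone elements are not explicitly listed. The use of an SV40 polyA reverse sequencing primer suggests that an SV40 polyadenylation signal lies downstream of the fusion cassette.

The payload is the mouse histone variant H3.3 (the H3f3b gene), expressed from the CMV immediate-early promoter, which gives strong constitutive transcription in most mammalian cell lines. mApple, a red-orange monomeric fluorescent protein, is fused to the C terminus of the histone, and the record gives its excitation as 568 nm and its emission as 592 nm. The "N-14" in the name may refer to the linker between the two proteins, but the record does not state this, and the cloning method is listed as unknown.

Because H3.3 is incorporated into nucleosomes, the fusion labels chromatin, and the stated purpose is as a nucleus/histone localization marker. Such constructs are typically used in live- or fixed-cell fluorescence microscopy to visualize nuclei and chromatin. They can also serve as a red-channel marker alongside green or other spectrally distinct probes.
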