Addgene plasmid #54910: mApple-H3.3-N-14
Purpose: Localization: Nucleus/Histones, Excitation: 568, Emission: 592
Depositing lab: Michael Davidson. Depositing organization: Florida State University, Tallahassee.
Backbone
  Vector backbone: mApple-N1
  Backbone size w/o insert (bp): 4750
  Vector type: Mammalian Expression
  Selectable markers: Neomycin (select with G418)
Growth in bacteria
  Bacterial resistance: Kanamycin, 50 μg/mL
  Growth temperature: 37°C
  Growth strain: DH5alpha
  Copy number: High Copy
Gene/Insert
  Gene/Insert name: H3.3 (alt name: NM_008211.3)
  Species: M. musculus (mouse)
  Entrez Gene: H3f3b (a.k.a. 9430068D06Rik, H3-3a, H3-3b, H3.3B)
  Promoter: CMV
  Tag / fusion protein: mApple (C terminal on backbone)
  Cloning method: Unknown
  Sequencing primers: 5′ CMV-F; 3′ SV40pA-R
Terms and licenses: Academic/Nonprofit Terms; Industry Terms: Not Available to Industry
Depositor comments: . Excitation = 568; Emission = 592
How to cite: mApple-H3.3-N-14 was a gift from Michael Davidson (Addgene plasmid # 54910 ; http://n2t.net/addgene:54910 ; RRID:Addgene_54910)
